>Addgene plasmid #123927 | MTK0_007 | addgene full sequence | sequence record 250086 | Addgene NGS Result
GAATTCGCATCTAGACTGATGAGACGTGGTAGAGCCACAAACAGCCGGTACAAGCAACGATCTCCAGGAC
CATCTGAATCATGCGCGGATGACACGAACTCACGACGGCGATCACAGACATTAACCCACAGTACAGACAC
TGCGACAACGTGGCAATTCGTCGCAATACAACGTGAGACCGAAAGTGAAACGTGATTTCATGCGTCATTT
TGAACATTTTGTAAATCTTATTTAATAATGTGTGCGGCAATTCACATTTAATTTATGAATGTTTTCTTAA
CATCGCGGCAACTCAAGAAACGGCAGGTTCGGATCTTAGCTACTAGAGAAAGAGGAGAAATACTAGATGC
GTAAAGGCGAAGAGCTGTTCACTGGTGTCGTCCCTATTCTGGTGGAACTGGATGGTGATGTCAACGGTCA
TAAGTTTTCCGTGCGTGGCGAGGGTGAAGGTGACGCAACTAATGGTAAACTGACGCTGAAGTTCATCTGT
ACTACTGGTAAACTGCCGGTTCCTTGGCCGACTCTGGTAACGACGCTGACTTATGGTGTTCAGTGCTTTG
CTCGTTATCCGGACCATATGAAGCAGCATGACTTCTTCAAGTCCGCCATGCCGGAAGGCTATGTGCAGGA
ACGCACGATTTCCTTTAAGGATGACGGCACGTACAAAACGCGTGCGGAAGTGAAATTTGAAGGCGATACC
CTGGTAAACCGCATTGAGCTGAAAGGCATTGACTTTAAAGAGGACGGCAATATCCTGGGCCATAAGCTGG
AATACAATTTTAACAGCCACAATGTTTACATCACCGCCGATAAACAAAAAAATGGCATTAAAGCGAATTT
TAAAATTCGCCACAACGTGGAGGATGGCAGCGTGCAGCTGGCTGATCACTACCAGCAAAACACTCCAATC
GGTGATGGTCCTGTTCTGCTGCCAGACAATCACTATCTGAGCACGCAAAGCGTTCTGTCTAAAGATCCGA
ACGAGAAACGCGATCATATGGTTCTGCTGGAGTTCGTAACCGCAGCGGGCATCACGCATGGTATGGATGA
ACTGTACAAATGACCAGGCATCAAATAAAACGAAAGGCTCAGTCGAAAGACTGGGCCTTTCGTTTTATCT
GTTGTTTGTCGGTGAACGCTCTCTACTAGAGTCACACTGGCTCACCTTCGGGTGGGCCTTTCTGCGTTTA
TAGGTCTCAGCTGGAAATCTGCTCGTCAGTGGTGCTCACACTGACGAATCATGTACAGATCATACCGATG
ACTGCCTGGCGACTCACAACTAAGCAAGACAGCCGGAACCAGCGCCGGCGAACACCACTGCATATATGGC
ATATCACAACAGTCCACGTCTCAAGCAGTTACAGAGATGTTACGAACCACTAGTGCACTGCAGTACAACT
AGAGATCTATGTGAGGATCCTAACTCGAGATCGAGAGTGGCCGCAGGAACCCCTAGTGATGGAGTTGGCC
ACTCCCTCTCTGCGCGCTCGCTCGCTCACTGAGGCCGGGCGACCAAAGGTCGCCCGACGCCCGGGCTTTG
CCCGGGCGGCCTCAGTGAGCGAGCGAGCGCGCAGCTGCCTGCAGGCCGAGCGGCCGCGTGTTACAACCAA
TTAACCAATTCTGATTAGAAAAACTCATCGAGCATCAAATGAAACTGCAATTTATTCATATCAGGATTAT
CAATACCATATTTTTGAAAAAGCCGTTTCTGTAATGAAGGAGAAAACTCACCGAGGCAGTTCCATAGGAT
GGCAAGATCCTGGTATCGGTCTGCGATTCCGACTCGTCCAACATCAATACAACCTATTAATTTCCCCTCG
TCAAAAATAAGGTTATCAAGTGAGAAATCACCATGAGTGACGACTGAATCCGGTGAGAATGGCAAAAGCT
TATGCATTTCTTTCCAGACTTGTTCAACAGGCCAGCCATTACGCTCGTCATCAAAATCACTCGCATCAAC
CAAACCGTTATTCATTCGTGATTGCGCCTGAGCGAGGCGAAATACGCGATCGCTGTTAAAAGGACAATTA
CAAACAGGAATCGAATGCAACCGGCGCAGGAACACTGCCAGCGCATCAACAATATTTTCACCTGAATCAG
GATATTCTTCTAATACCTGGAATGCTGTTTTCCCGGGGATCGCAGTGGTGAGTAACCATGCATCATCAGG
AGTACGGATAAAATGCTTGATGGTCGGAAGAGGCATAAATTCCGTCAGCCAGTTTAGTCTGACCATCTCA
TCTGTAACATCATTGGCAACGCTACCTTTGCCATGTTTCAGAAACAACTCTGGCGCATCGGGCTTCCCAT
ACAATCGATAGATTGTCGCACCTGATTGCCCGACATTATCGCGAGCCCATTTATACCCATATAAATCAGC
ATCCATGTTGGAATTTAATCGCGGCCTGGAGCAAGACGTTTCCCGTTGAATATGGCTCATAACACCCCTT
GTATTACTGTTTATGTAAGCAGACAGTTTTATTGTTCATGATGATATATTTTTATCTTGTGCAATGTAAC
ATCAGAGATTTTGAGACACAACGTGGCTTTGTTGAATAAATCGAACTTTTGCTGAGTTGAAGGATCAGTC
ATGACCAAAATCCCTTAACGTGAGTTTTCGTTCCACTGAGCGTCAGACCCCGTAGAAAAGATCAAAGGAT
CTTCTTGAGATCCTTTTTTTCTGCGCGTAATCTGCTGCTTGCAAACAAAAAAACCACCGCTACCAGCGGT
GGTTTGTTTGCCGGATCAAGAGCTACCAACTCTTTTTCCGAAGGTAACTGGCTTCAGCAGAGCGCAGATA
CCAAATACTGTTCTTCTAGTGTAGCCGTAGTTAGGCCACCACTTCAAGAACTCTGTAGCACCGCCTACAT
ACCTCGCTCTGCTAATCCTGTTACCAGTGGCTGCTGCCAGTGGCGATAAGTCGTGTCTTACCGGGTTGGA
CTCAAGACGATAGTTACCGGATAAGGCGCAGCGGTCGGGCTGAACGGGGGGTTCGTGCACACAGCCCAGC
TTGGAGCGAACGACCTACACCGAACTGAGATACCTACAGCGTGAGCTATGAGAAAGCGCCACGCTTCCCG
AAGGGAGAAAGGCGGACAGGTATCCGGTAAGCGGCAGGGTCGGAACAGGAGAGCGCACGAGGGAGCTTCC
AGGGGGAAACGCCTGGTATCTTTATAGTCCTGTCGGGTTTCGCCACCTCTGACTTGAGCGTCGATTTTTG
TGATGCTCGTCAGGGGGGCGGAGCCTATGGAAAAACGCCAGCAACGCGGCCTTTTTACGGTTCCTGGCCT
TTTGCTGGCCTTTTGCTCACATGTTCTTTCCTGCGTTATCCCCTGATTCTGTGGATAACCGTGCGGCCGC
CAATCCTGCAGGCAGCTGCGCGCTCGCTCGCTCACTGAGGCCGCCCGGGCAAAGCCCGGGCGTCGGGCGA
CCTTTGGTCGCCCGGCCTCAGTGAGCGAGCGAGCGCGCAGAGAGGGAGTGGCCAACTCCATCACTAGGGG
TTCCTGCGGCCCCCT
Features (pLannotate 1.2.2; 7 found; start..end, strand, type, name):
    347..1060    +  CDS            superfolder GFP: GFP variant that folds robustly even when fused to poorly folded proteins (Pédelacq et al., 2006)
   1072..1143    +  terminator     rrnB T1 terminator: transcription terminator T1 from the E. coli rrnB gene
   1159..1186    +  terminator     T7Te terminator: phage T7 early transcription terminator
   1445..1585    +  repeat_region  AAV2 ITR: inverted terminal repeat of adeno-associated virus serotype 2 inverted
   1625..2440    -  CDS            KanR: aminoglycoside phosphotransferase; aph(3')-Ia; confers resistance to kanamycin in bacteria or G418 (Geneticin®) in eukaryotes
   2665..3253    +  rep_origin     ori: high-copy-number ColE1/pMB1/pBR322/pUC origin of replication
   3365..3505    -  repeat_region  AAV2 ITR: inverted terminal repeat of adeno-associated virus serotype 2 inverted
