[The description below was written by a language model from this plasmid's Addgene catalogue record and pLannotate feature annotations shown in this document.]
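Description:
MTK0_007 is a small (about 3.5 kb) synthetic destination vector from the Mammalian Toolkit (MTK), a modular hierarchical cloning system for building genetic circuits for mammalian cells. It is classed as a "type 0" part, the category the toolkit generally reserves for destination vectors, and it is the recipient backbone for assemblies intended to be packaged as recombinant adeno-associated virus. The backbone is described as self-made. It is propagated in E. coli through a high-copy ColE1/pUC-type origin and selected with kanamycin via the aph(3')-Ia (KanR) gene.

The annotated features are two AAV2 inverted terminal repeats, which are the cis elements needed for replication and encapsidation of an AAV genome, and a bacterial "dropout" cassette made up of a superfolder GFP coding sequence followed by the rrnB T1 and T7Te transcription terminators. On the circular map, the ITRs bracket the GFP cassette on one arc, while KanR and the origin lie on the other arc and so fall outside the packaged region. In a dropout design, the GFP cassette is excised and replaced by the assembled parts during cloning. Colonies carrying the unmodified vector therefore stay fluorescent, while correct assemblies are non-fluorescent, which gives a simple visual screen.

The promoter driving sfGFP and the restriction sites used for assembly are not annotated, and the cloning sites are recorded as unknown. The vector carries no mammalian promoter, transgene or polyadenylation signal of its own. These are supplied by the parts or transcriptional units inserted between the ITRs.
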