Addgene plasmid #123927: MTK0_007
Purpose: Encodes the AAV GFP dropout destination vector as a type 0 part to be used in the MTK system
Depositing lab: Hana El-Samad. Depositing organization: University of California, San Francisco (UCSF). Publication: A Toolkit for Rapid Modular Construction of Biological Circuits in Mammalian Cells. Fonseca JP, Bonny AR, Kumar GR, Ng AH, Town J, Wu QC, Aslankoohi E, Chen SY, Dods G, Harrigan P, Osimiri LC, Kistler AL, El-Samad H. ACS Synth Biol. 2019 Nov 15;8(11):2593-2606. doi: 10.1021/acssynbio.9b00322. Epub 2019 Nov 5. PubMed 31686495.
Backbone
  Vector backbone: self-made
  Vector type: Mammalian Expression
Growth in bacteria
  Bacterial resistance: Kanamycin, 50 μg/mL
  Growth temperature: 37°C
  Growth strain: DH5alpha
  Copy number: Unknown
Gene/Insert
  Gene/Insert name: AAV Destination vector
  Species: Synthetic
  Cloning method: Restriction Enzyme; 5′ cloning site unknown (unknown if destroyed); 3′ cloning site unknown (unknown if destroyed)
Terms and licenses: Academic/Nonprofit Terms; Industry Terms: Not Available to Industry
Depositor comments: Type 0 parts are generally destination vectors in the MTK Please visit https://www.biorxiv.org/content/10.1101/506188v2 for BioRxiv preprint
How to cite: MTK0_007 was a gift from Hana El-Samad (Addgene plasmid # 123927 ; http://n2t.net/addgene:123927 ; RRID:Addgene_123927)
